>Addgene plasmid #134314 | pSiMPla_N + pSiMPla_C | addgene full sequence | sequence record 272562 | Addgene NGS Result - pSiMPla_C
GTTTGACAGCTTATCATCGACTGCACGGTGCACCAATGCTTCTGGCGTCAGGCAGCCATCGGAAGCTGTG
GTATGGCTGTGCAGGTCGTAAATCACTGCATAATTCGTGTCGCTCAAGGCGCACTCCCGTTCTGGATAAT
GTTTTTTGCGCCGACATCATAACGGTTCTGGCAAATATTCTGAAATGAGCTGTTGACAATTAATCATCCG
GCTCGTATAATGTGTGGAATTGTGAGCGGATAACAATTTCACACAGGAAACAGACCATGGAATTCGTGTC
TAAGGGCGAAGAGCTGATCAAGGAAAATATGCGTATGAAGGTGGTCATGGAAGGTTCGGTCAACGGCCAC
CAATTCAAATGCACAGGTGAAGGAGAAGGCAGACCGTACGAGGGAGTGCAAACCATGAGGATCAAAGTCA
TCGAGGGAGGACCCCTGCCATTTGCCTTTGACATTCTTGCCACGTCGTTCATGTATGGCAGCCGTACCTT
TATCAAGTACCCGGCCGACATCCCTGATTTCTTTAAACAGTCCTTTCCTGAGGGTTTTACTTGGGAAAGA
GTTACGAGATACGAAGATGGTGGAGTCGTCACCGTCACGCAGGACACCAGCCTTGAGGATGGCGAGCTCG
TCTACAACGTCAAGGTCAGAGGGGTAAACTTTCCCTCCAATGGTCCCGTGATGCAGAAGAAGACCAAGGG
TTGGGAGCCTAATACAGAGATGATGTATCCAGCAGATGGTGGTCTGAGAGGATACACTGACATCGCACTG
AAAGTTGATGGTGGTGGCCATCTGCACTGCAACTTCGTGACAACTTACAGGTCAAAAAAGACCGTCGGGA
ACATCAAGATGCCCGGTGTCCATGCCGTTGATCACCGCCTGGAAAGGATCGAGGAGAGTGACAATGAAAC
CTACGTAGTGCAAAGAGAAGTGGCAGTTGCCAAATACAGCAACCTTGGTGGTGGCATGGACGAGCTGTAC
AAGTAAAAGCTTGGCTGTTTTGGCGGATGAGAGAAGATTTTCAGCCTGATACAGATTAAATCAGAACGCA
GAAGCGGTCTGATAAAACAGAATTTGCCTGGCGGCAGTAGCGCGGTGGTCCCACCTGACCCCATGCCGAA
CTCAGAAGTGAAACGCCGTAGCGCCGATGGTAGTGTGGGGTCTCCCCATGCGAGAGTAGGGAACTGCCAG
GCATCAAATAAAACGAAAGGCTCAGTCGAAAGACTGGGCCTTTCGTTTTATCTGTTGTTTGTCGGTGAAC
GCTCTCCTGAGTAGGACAAATCCGCCGGGAGCGGATTTGAACGTTGCGAAGCAACGGCCCGGAGGGTGGC
GGGCAGGACGCCCGCCATAAACTGCCAGGCATCAAATTAAGCAGAAGGCCATCCTGACGGATGGCCTTTT
TGCGTTTCTACAAACTCTTTTGTTTATTTTTCTAAATACATTCAAATATGTATCCGCTCATGAGACAATA
ACCCTGATAAATGCTTCAATAATATTGAAAAAGGAAGAGTATGATGCTGAAAAAAATCCTGAAAATCGAA
GAGCTGGATGAACGTGAACTGATCGATATTGAGGTGTCCGGTAACCACCTGTTTTACGCTAACGATATTC
TGACCCACAACTCTTCTTCTCTTGCAGGATCGCCGCGGCTCCGGGCGTATATGCTCCGCATTGGTCTTGA
CCAACTCTATCAGAGCTTGGTTGACGGCAATTTCGATGATGCAGCTTGGGCGCAGGGTCGATGCGACGCA
ATCGTCCGATCCGGAGCCGGGACTGTCGGGCGTACACAAATCGCCCGCAGAAGCGCGGCCGTCTGGACCG
ATGGCTGTGTAGAAGTACTCGCCGATAGTGGAAACCGACGCCCCAGCACTCGTCCGAGGGCAAAGGAATA
ATAACTGTCAGACCAAGTTTACTCATATATACTTTAGATTGATTTAAAACTTCATTTTTAATTTAAAAGG
ATCTAGGTGAAGATCCTTTTTGATAATCTCATGACCAAAATCCCTTAACGTGAGTTTTCGTTCCACTGAG
CGTCAGACCCCGTAGAAAAGATCAAAGGATCTTCTTGAGATCCTTTTTTTCTGCGCGTAATCTGCTGCTT
GCAAACAAAAAAACCACCGCTACCAGCGGTGGTTTGTTTGCCGGATCAAGAGCTACCAACTCTTTTTCCG
AAGGTAACTGGCTTCAGCAGAGCGCAGATACCAAATACTGTCCTTCTAGTGTAGCCGTAGTTAGGCCACC
ACTTCAAGAACTCTGTAGCACCGCCTACATACCTCGCTCTGCTAATCCTGTTACCAGTGGCTGCTGCCAG
TGGCGATAAGTCGTGTCTTACCGGGTTGGACTCAAGACGATAGTTACCGGATAAGGCGCAGCGGTCGGGC
TGAACGGGGGGTTCGTGCACACAGCCCAGCTTGGAGCGAACGACCTACACCGAACTGAGATACCTACAGC
GTGAGCTATGAGAAAGCGCCACGCTTCCCGAAGGGAGAAAGGCGGACAGGTATCCGGTAAGCGGCAGGGT
CGGAACAGGAGAGCGCACGAGGGAGCTTCCAGGGGGAAACGCCTGGTATCTTTATAGTCCTGTCGGGTTT
CGCCACCTCTGACTTGAGCGTCGATTTTTGTGATGCTCGTCAGGGGGGCGGAGCCTATGGAAAAACGCCA
GCAACGCGGCCTTTTTACGGTTCCTGGCCTTTTGCTGGCCTTTTGCTCACATGTTCTTTCCTGCGTTATC
CCCTGATTCTGTGGATAACCGTATTACCGCCTTTGAGTGAGCTGATACCGCTCGCCGCAGCCGAACGACC
GAGCGCAGCGAGTCAGTGAGCGAGGAAGCGGAAGAGCGCCTGATGCGGTATTTTCTCCTTACGCATCTGT
GCGGTATTTCACACCGCATATGGTGCACTCTCAGTACAATCTGCTCTGATGCCGCATAGTTAAGCCAGTA
TACACTCCGCTATCGCTACGTGACTGGGTCATGGCTGCGCCCCGACACCCGCCAACACCCGCTGACGCGC
CCTGACGGGCTTGTCTGCTCCCGGCATCCGCTTACAGACAAGCTGTGACCGTCTCCGGGAGCTGCATGTG
TCAGAGGTTTTCACCGTCATCACCGAAACGCGCGAGGCAGCAGATCAATTCGCGCGCGAAGGCGAAGCGG
CATGCATTTACGTTGACACCATCGAATGGTGCAAAACCTTTCGCGGTATGGCATGATAGCGCCCGGAAGA
GAGTCAATTCAGGGTGGTGAATGTGAAACCAGTAACGTTATACGATGTCGCAGAGTATGCCGGTGTCTCT
TATCAGACCGTTTCCCGCGTGGTGAACCAGGCCAGCCACGTTTCTGCGAAAACGCGGGAAAAAGTGGAAG
CGGCGATGGCGGAGCTGAATTACATTCCCAACCGCGTGGCACAACAACTGGCGGGCAAACAGTCGTTGCT
GATTGGCGTTGCCACCTCCAGTCTGGCCCTGCACGCGCCGTCGCAAATTGTCGCGGCGATTAAATCTCGC
GCCGATCAACTGGGTGCCAGCGTGGTGGTGTCGATGGTAGAACGAAGCGGCGTCGAAGCCTGTAAAGCGG
CGGTGCACAATCTTCTCGCGCAACGCGTCAGTGGGCTGATCATTAACTATCCGCTGGATGACCAGGATGC
CATTGCTGTGGAAGCTGCCTGCACTAATGTTCCGGCGTTATTTCTTGATGTCTCTGACCAGACACCCATC
AACAGTATTATTTTCTCCCATGAAGACGGTACGCGACTGGGCGTGGAGCATCTGGTCGCATTGGGTCACC
AGCAAATCGCGCTGTTAGCGGGCCCATTAAGTTCTGTCTCGGCGCGTCTGCGTCTGGCTGGCTGGCATAA
ATATCTCACTCGCAATCAAATTCAGCCGATAGCGGAACGGGAAGGCGACTGGAGTGCCATGTCCGGTTTT
CAACAAACCATGCAAATGCTGAATGAGGGCATCGTTCCCACTGCGATGCTGGTTGCCAACGATCAGATGG
CGCTGGGCGCAATGCGCGCCATTACCGAGTCCGGGCTGCGCGTTGGTGCGGATATCTCGGTAGTGGGATA
CGACGATACCGAAGACAGCTCATGTTATATCCCGCCGTTAACCACCATCAAACAGGATTTTCGCCTGCTG
GGGCAAACCAGCGTGGACCGCTTGCTGCAACTCTCTCAGGGCCAGGCGGTGAAGGGCAATCAGCTGTTGC
CCGTCTCACTGGTGAAAAGAAAAACCACCCTGGCGCCCAATACGCAAACCGCCTCTCCCCGCGCGTTGGC
CGATTCATTAATGCAGCTGGCACGACAGGTTTCCCGACTGGAAAGCGGGCAGTGAGCGCAACGCAATTAA
TGTAAGTTAGCGCGAATTGATCTG
Features (pLannotate 1.2.2; 15 found; start..end, strand, type, name):
      3..20      +  promoter       tet promoter (fragment): E. coli promoter for tetracycline efflux protein gene
     16..117     -  CDS            yciV (fragment): RNAAM_ECOLI - Also known as trpH From Escherichia coli (strain K12).
    193..222     +  promoter       trc promoter: strong E. coli promoter; hybrid between the trp and lac UV5 promoters
    230..246     +  protein_bind   lac operator: The lac repressor binds to the lac operator to inhibit transcription in E. coli. This inhibition can be relieved by adding lactose or isopropyl-β-D-thiogalactopyranoside (IPTG). lac repressor encoded by lacI
    276..983     +  CDS            mRuby3: mRuby3 is a basic (constitutively fluorescent) red fluorescent protein published in 2016, derived from Entacmaea quadricolor. It has low acid sensitivity.
   1076..1191    +  ncRNA          5S rRNA: Accession: RF00001 - 5S ribosomal RNA
   1195..1281    +  terminator     rrnB T1 terminator: Escherichia coli rrnB; transcription terminator T1 from the E. coli rrnB gene
   1373..1400    +  terminator     rrnB T2 terminator: transcription terminator T2 from the E. coli rrnB gene
   1419..1510    +  promoter       AmpR promoter: bla
   1631..1890    +  CDS            HygR (fragment): aminoglycoside phosphotransferase from E. coli confers resistance to hygromycin
   2065..2653    +  rep_origin     ori: high-copy-number ColE1/pMB1/pBR322/pUC origin of replication
   2839..2979    -  misc_feature   bom: basis of mobility region from pBR322
   3081..3121    -  CDS            rop (fragment): Rop protein, which maintains plasmids at low copy number; rop
   3165..3242    +  promoter       lacIq promoter: lacI (mutant); In the lacIq allele, a single base change in the promoter boosts expression of the lacI gene about 10-fold.
   3243..4325    +  CDS            lacI: lac repressor; lacI; The lac repressor binds to the lac operator to inhibit transcription in E. coli. This inhibition can be relieved by adding lactose or isopropyl-β-D-thiogalactopyranoside (IPTG).
