[The description below was written by a language model from this plasmid's Addgene catalogue record and pLannotate feature annotations shown in this document.]
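Description:
pSiMPla_N + pSiMPla_C is a matched pair of bacterial expression plasmids, supplied together as a mixture, that lets E. coli maintain two plasmids under selection with a single antibiotic. The TEM-1 beta-lactamase (ampR) coding sequence is split into two parts. One plasmid carries the N-terminal portion fused to the gp41-1 N-intein, and the other carries the C-terminal portion fused to the gp41-1 C-intein. Only when both plasmids are in the same cell do the split intein halves associate and carry out protein trans-splicing, joining the two fragments into a functional enzyme that confers ampicillin resistance. Losing either plasmid therefore abolishes resistance. The backbones are recorded as pBAD33 and pTrc99a, the inserts are synthetic, and the constructs were assembled by Gibson cloning.

The available feature table covers only pSiMPla_C (4,364 nt), so the layout of pSiMPla_N cannot be described from this record. Its features are those expected of a pTrc99a-type backbone: a high-copy ColE1/pMB1-type origin with a bom site, a residual rop fragment, and lacI driven by the lacIq promoter. An IPTG-inducible trc promoter with lac operator drives the red fluorescent protein mRuby3, followed by the rrnB T1 and T2 terminators, giving a visible reporter in the expression position. Downstream, an AmpR (bla) promoter sits where the C-intein–beta-lactamase fragment would be expected. The annotation software does not name that fusion and instead reports a short hygromycin-resistance fragment in this region, which may be a spurious match. The depositor notes that the two backbones are best separated by PCR, because gel purification left them cross-contaminated.
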