Addgene plasmid #134314: pSiMPla_N + pSiMPla_C
Purpose: Maintenance of 2 plasmids with a single antibiotic in E. coli
Depositing lab: Barbara Di Ventura. Depositing organization: Albert-Ludwigs-Universitaet Freiburg. Publication: Split intein-mediated selection of cells containing two plasmids using a single antibiotic. Palanisamy N, Degen A, Morath A, Ballestin Ballestin J, Juraske C, Ozturk MA, Sprenger GA, Youn JW, Schamel WW, Di Ventura B. Nat Commun. 2019 Oct 31;10(1):4967. doi: 10.1038/s41467-019-12911-1. PubMed 31672972.
Backbone
  Vector backbone: pBAD33 + pTrc99a
  Vector type: Bacterial Expression
Growth in bacteria
  Bacterial resistance: Ampicillin, 100 μg/mL
  Growth temperature: 37°C
  Growth strain: DH5alpha
  Copy number: High Copy
Gene/Insert
  Gene/Insert name: ampR_gp41-1 N-intein + ampR_gp41-1 C-intein (alt name: TEM-1 beta lactamase)
  Species: Synthetic
  Cloning method: Gibson Cloning
  Sequencing primers: 5′ Unknown
Terms and licenses: Academic/Nonprofit Terms; Industry Terms: Not Available to Industry
Depositor comments: pSiMPla_N should be cotransformed with pSiMPla_C (or vice versa) in E. Coli to get a reconstituted functional TEM-1 beta lactamase thereby conferring resistance against ampicillin. mRuby3 gene was amplified from a construct bought by us from Addgene (ID: 74252). Please see the Sequences link for the individual plasmid sequences. The sample from Addgene will have both the plasmids pSiMPla_N + pSiMPla_C in it for the interested antibiotic resistance. Separating individual plasmid backbones will be possible via PCR. Agarose gel electrophoresis can be used to visualize the presence of both the plasmids. But, separating individual plasmids via gel electrophoresis, in our hands, always resulted in cross-contamination of the two backbones.
How to cite: pSiMPla_N + pSiMPla_C was a gift from Barbara Di Ventura (Addgene plasmid # 134314 ; http://n2t.net/addgene:134314 ; RRID:Addgene_134314)
