>Addgene plasmid #134314 | pSiMPla_N + pSiMPla_C | depositor partial sequence | sequence record 258142 | ampR_gp41-1 N-intein
ATGAGTATTCAACATTTCCGTGTCGCCCTTATTCCCTTTTTTGCGGCATTTTGCCTTCCTGTTTTTGCTC
ACCCAGAAACGCTGGTGAAAGTAAAAGATGCTGAAGATCAGTTGGGTGCACGAGTGGGTTACATCGAACT
GGATCTCAACAGCGGTAAGATCCTTGAGAGTTTTCGCCCCGAAGAACGTTTTCCAATGATGAGCACTTTT
AAAGTTCTGCTATGTGGCGCGGTATTATCCCGTGTTGACGCCGGGCAAGAGCAACTCGGTCGCCGCATAC
ACTATTCTCAGAATGACTTGGTTGAGTACTCATCTGGTTACTGCTTGGATCTGAAAACCCAGGTTCAGAC
CCCGCAGGGTATGAAGGAAATTTCCAACATCCAGGTCGGTGATCTGGTACTGAGCAACACGGGTTACAAC
GAAGTTCTGAACGTCTTCCCGAAATCTAAAAAAAAGTCTTACAAAATCACCCTGGAAGATGGCAAGGAAA
TCATCTGTTCCGAAGAACACCTGTTTCCGACGCAGACTGGTGAAATGAACATCTCCGGTGGTCTGAAAGA
AGGTATGTGTCTGTATGTTAAAGAATAA
