>Addgene plasmid #134314 | pSiMPla_N + pSiMPla_C | depositor partial sequence | sequence record 258621 | ampR_gp41-1 C-intein
ATGATGCTGAAAAAAATCCTGAAAATCGAAGAGCTGGATGAACGTGAACTGATCGATATTGAGGTGTCCG
GTAACCACCTGTTTTACGCTAACGATATTCTGACCCACAACTCTTCTTCTCCAGTCACAGAAAAGCATCT
TACGGATGGCATGACAGTAAGAGAATTATGCAGTGCTGCCATAACCATGAGTGATAACACTGCGGCCAAC
TTACTTCTGACAACGATCGGAGGACCGAAGGAGCTAACCGCTTTTTTGCACAACATGGGGGATCATGTAA
CTCGCCTTGATCGTTGGGAACCGGAGCTGAATGAAGCCATACCAAACGACGAGCGTGACACCACGATGCC
TACAGCAATGGCAACAACGTTGCGCAAACTATTAACTGGCGAACTACTTACTCTAGCTTCCCGGCAACAA
TTAATAGACTGGATGGAGGCGGATAAAGTTGCAGGACCACTTCTGCGCTCGGCCCTTCCGGCTGGCTGGT
TTATTGCTGATAAATCTGGAGCCGGTGAGCGTGGGTCTCGCGGTATCATTGCAGCACTGGGGCCAGATGG
TAAGCCCTCCCGTATCGTAGTTATCTACACGACGGGGAGTCAGGCAACTATGGATGAACGAAATAGACAG
ATCGCTGAGATAGGTGCCTCACTGATTAAGCATTGGTAA
