>Addgene plasmid #134314 | pSiMPla_N + pSiMPla_C | addgene partial sequence | sequence record 272561 | Addgene NGS Result -  pSiMPla_N
ATCGATGCATAATGTGCCTGTCAAATGGACGAAGCAGGGATTCTGCAAACCCTATGCTACTCCGTCAAGC
CGTCAATTGTCTGATTCGTTACCAATTATGACAACTTGACGGCTACATCATTCACTTTTTCTTCACAACC
GGCACGGAACTCGCTCGGGCTGGCCCCGGTGCATTTTTTAAATACCCGCGAGAAATAGAGTTGATCGTCA
AAACCAACATTGCGACCGACGGTGGCGATAGGCATCCGGGTGGTGCTCAAAAGCAGCTTCGCCTGGCTGA
TACGTTGGTCCTCGCGCCAGCTTAAGACGCTAATCCCTAACTGCTGGCGGAAAAGATGTGACAGACGCGA
CGGCGACAAGCAAACATGCTGTGCGACGCTGGCGATATCAAAATTGCTGTCTGCCAGGTGATCGCTGATG
TACTGACAAGCCTCGCGTACCCGATTATCCATCGGTGGATGGAGCGACTCGTTAATCGCTTCCATGCGCC
GCAGTAACAATTGCTCAAGCAGATTTATCGCCAGCAGCTCCGAATAGCGCCCTTCCCCTTGCCCGGCGTT
AATGATTTGCCCAAACAGGTCGCTGAAATGCGGCTGGTGCGCTTCATCCGGGCGAAAGAACCCCGTATTG
GCAAATATTGACGGCCAGTTAAGCCATTCATGCCAGTAGGCGCGCGGACGAAAGTAAACCCACTGGTGAT
ACCATTCGCGAGCCTCCGGATGACGACCGTAGTGATGAATCTCTCCTGGCGGGAACAGCAAAATATCACC
CGGTCGGCAAACAAATTCTCGTCCCTGATTTTTCACCACCCCCTGACCGCGAATGGTGAGATTGAGAATA
TAACCTTTCATTCCCAGCGGTCGGTCGATAAAAAAATCGAGATAACCGTTGGCCTCAATCGGCGTTAAAC
CCGCCACCAGATGGGCATTAAACGAGTATCCCGGCAGCAGGGGATCATTTTGCGCTTCAGCCATACTTTT
CATACTCCCGCCATTCAGAGAAGAAACCAATTGTCCATATTGCATCAGACATTGCCGTCACTGCGTCTTT
TACTGGCTCTTCTCGCTAACCAAACCGGTAACCCCGCTTATTAAAAGCATTCTGTAACAAAGCGGGACCA
AAGCCATGACAAAAACGCGTAACAAAAGTGTCTATAATCACGGCAGAAAAGTCCACATTGATTATTTGCA
CGGCGTCACACTTTGCTATGCCATAGCATTTTTATCCATAAGATTAGCGGATCCTACCTGACGCTTTTTA
TCGCAACTCTCTACTGTTTCTCCATACCCGTTTTTTTGGGCTAGCGAATTCGAGCTCAAGGCCAGGATGG
TGAGCAAGGGCGAGGAGCTGTTCACCGGGGTGGTGCCCATCCTGGTCGAGCTGGACGGCGACGTAAACGG
CCACAAGTTCAGCGTGTCCGGCGAGGGCGAGGGCGATGCCACCTACGGCAAGCTGACCCTGAAGTTCATC
TGCACCACCGGCAAGCTGCCCGTGCCCTGGCCCACCCTCGTGACCACCCTGACCTACGGCGTGCAGTGCT
TCAGCCGCTACCCCGACCACATGAAGCAGCACGACTTCTTCAAGTCCGCCATGCCCGAAGGCTACGTCCA
GGAGCGCACCATCTTCTTCAAGGACGACGGCAACTACAAGACCCGCGCCGAGGTGAAGTTCGAGGGCGAC
ACCCTGGTGAACCGCATCGAGCTGAAGGGCATCGACTTCAAGGAGGACGGCAACATCCTGGGGCACAAGC
TGGAGTACAACTACAACAGCCACAACGTCTATATCATGGCCGACAAGCAGAAGAACGGCATCAAGGTGAA
CTTCAAGATCCGCCACAACATCGAGGACGGCAGCGTGCAGCTCGCCGACCACTACCAGCAGAACACCCCC
ATCGGCGACGGCCCCGTGCTGCTGCCCGACAACCACTACCTGAGCACCCAGTCCGCCCTGAGCAAAGACC
CCAACGAGAAGCGCGATCACATGGTCCTGCTGGAGTTCGTGACCGCCGCCGGGATCACTCTCGGCATGGA
CGAGCTGTACAAGTAAAAGCTTGGCTGTTTTGGCGGATGAGAGAAGATTTTCAGCCTGATACAGATTAAA
TCAGAACGCAGAAGCGGTCTGATAAAACAGAATTTGCCTGGCGGCAGTAGCGCGGTGGTCCCACCTGACC
CCATGCCGAACTCAGAAGTGAAACGCCGTAGCGCCGATGGTAGTGTGGGGTCTCCCCATGCGAGAGTAGG
GAACTGCCAGGCATCAAATAAAACGAAAGGCTCAGTCGAAAGACTGGGCCTTTCGTTTTATCTGTTGTTT
GTCGGTGAACGCTCTCCTGAGTAGGACAAATCCGCCGGGAGCGGATTTGAACGTTGCGAAGCAACGGCCC
GGAGGGTGGCGGGCAGGACGCCCGCCATAAACTGCCAGGCATCAAATTAAGCAGAAGGCCATCCTGACGG
ATGGCCTTTTTGCGTTTCTACAAACTCTTTTGTTTATTTTTCTAAATACATTCAAATATGTATCCGCTCA
TGAGACAATAACCCTGATAAATGCTTCAATAATATTGAAAAAGGAAGAGTATGAAATTTAAAAGGATCTA
GGTGAAGATCCTTTTTGATAATCTCATGACCAAAATCCCTTAACGTGAGTTTTCGTTCCACTGAGCGTCA
GACCCCGTAGAAAAGATCAAAGGATCTTCTTGAGATCCTTTTTTTCTGCGCGTAATCTGCTGCTTGCAAA
CAAAAAAACCACCGCTACCAGCGGTGGTTTGTTTGCCGGATCAAGAGCTACCAACTCTTTTTCCGAAGGT
AACTGGCTTCAGCAGAGCGCAGATACCAAATACTGTCCTTCTAGTGTAGCCGTAGTTAGGCCACCACTTC
AAGAACTCTGTAGCACCGCCTACATACCTCGCTCTGCTAATCCTGTTACCAGTCAGGCATTTGAGAAGCA
CACGGTCACACTGCTTCCGGTAGTCAATAAACCGGTAAACCAGCAATAGACATAAGCGGCTATTTAACGA
CCCTGCCCTGAACCGACGACCGGGTCGAATTTGCTTTCGAATTTCTGCCATTCATCCGCTTATTATCACT
TATTCAGGCGTAGCAACCAGGCGTTTAAGGGCACCAATAACTGCCTTAAAAAAATTATTCTTTAACATAC
AGACACATACCTTCTTTCAGACCACCGGAGATGTTCATTTCACCAGTCTGCGTCGGAAACAGGTGTTCTT
CGGAACAGATGATTTCCTTGCCATCTTCCAGGGTGATTTTGTAAGACTTTTTTTTAGATTTCGGGAAGAC
GTTCAGAACTTCGTTGTAACCCGTGTTGCTCAGTACCAGATCACCGACCTGGATGTTGGAAATTTCCTTC
ATACCCTGCGGGGTCTGAACCTGGGTTTTCAGATCCAAGCAGTAACCAGATGAGTACTCAACCAAGTCAT
TCTGAGAATAGTGTATGCGGCGACCGAGTTGCTCTTGCCCGGCGTCAACACGGGATAATACCGCGCCACA
TAGCAGAACTTTAAAAGTGCTCATCATTGGAAAACGTTCTTCGGGGCGAAAACTCTCAAGGATCTTACCG
CTGTTGAGATCCAGTTCGATGTAACCCACTCGTGCACCCAACTGATCTTCAGCATCTTTTACTTTCACCA
GCGTTTCTGGGTGAGCAAAAACAGGAAGGCAAAATGCCGCAAAAAAGGGAATAAGGGCGACACGGAAATG
TTGAATACTCATTTTAGCTTCCTTAGCTCCTGAAAATCTCGATAACTCAAAAAATACGCCCGGTAGTGAT
CTTATTTCATTATGGTGAAAGTTGGAACCTCTTACGTGCCGATCAACGTCTCATTTTCGCCAAAAGTTGG
CCCAGGGCTTCCCGGTATCAACAGGGACACCAGGATTTATTTATTCTGCGAAGTGATCTTCCGTCACAGG
TATTTATTCGGCGCAAAGTGCGTCGGGTGATGCTGCCAACTTACTGATTTAGTGTATGATGGTGTTTTTG
AGGTGCTCCAGTGGCTTCTGTTTCTATCAGCTGTCCCTCCTGTTCAGCTACTGACGGGGTGGTGCGTAAC
GGCAAAAGCACCGCCGGACATCAGCGCTAGCGGAGTGTATACTGGCTTACTATGTTGGCACTGATGAGGG
TGTCAGTGAAGTGCTTCATGTGGCAGGAGAAAAAAGGCTGCACCGGTGCGTCAGCAGAATATGTGATACA
GGATATATTCCGCTTCCTCGCTCACTGACTCGCTACGCTCGGTCGTTCGACTGCGGCGAGCGGAAATGGC
TTACGAACGGGGCGGAGATTTCCTGGAAGATGCCAGGAAGATACTTAACAGGGAAGTGAGAGGGCCGCGG
CAAAGCCGTTTTTCCATAGGCTCCGCCCCCCTGACAAGCATCACGAAATCTGACGCTCAAATCAGTGGTG
GCGAAACCCGACAGGACTATAAAGATACCAGGCGTTTCCCCCTGGCGGCTCCCTCGTGCGCTCTCCTGTT
CCTGCCTTTCGGTTTACCGGTGTCATTCCGCTGTTATGGCCGCGTTTGTCTCATTCCACGCCTGACACTC
AGTTCCGGGTAGGCAGTTCGCTCCAAGCTGGACTGTATGCACGAACCCCCCGTTCAGTCCGACCGCTGCG
CCTTATCCGGTAACTATCGTCTTGAGTCCAACCCGGAAAGACATGCAAAAGCACCACTGGCAGCAGCCAC
TGGTAATTGATTTAGAGGAGTTAGTCTTGAAGTCATGCGCCGGTTAAGGCTAAACTGAAAGGACAAGTTT
TGGTGACTGCGCTCCTCCAAGCCAGTTACCTCGGTTCAAAGAGTTGGTAGCTCAGAGAACCTTCGAAAAA
CCGCCCTGCAAGGCGGTTTTTTCGTTTTCAGAGCAAGAGATTACGCGCAGACCAAAACGATCTCAAGAAG
ATCATCTTATTAATCAGATAAAATATTTCTAGGCTCATGAGCCCGAAGTGGCGAGCCCGATCTTCCCCAT
CGGTGATGTCGGCGATATAGGCGCCAGCAACCGCACCTGTGGCGCCGGTGATGCCGGCCACGATGCGTCC
GGCGTAGAGGATCTGCTCATGTTTGACAGCTTATC
